>Addgene plasmid #186967 | pRRL-pEF-H2B-mCherry-T2A-rTetR-DNMT3L-SV40 | addgene full sequence | sequence record 370462 | Addgene NGS Result
TTAATGTAGTCTTATGCAATACTCTTGTAGTCTTGCAACATGGTAACGATGAGTTAGCAACATGCCTTAC
AAGGAGAGAAAAAGCACCGTGCATGCCGATTGGTGGAAGTAAGGTGGTACGATCGTGCCTTATTAGGAAG
GCAACAGACGGGTCTGACATGGATTGGACGAACCACTGAATTGCCGCATTGCAGAGATATTGTATTTAAG
TGCCTAGCTCGATACATAAACGGGTCTCTCTGGTTAGACCAGATCTGAGCCTGGGAGCTCTCTGGCTAAC
TAGGGAACCCACTGCTTAAGCCTCAATAAAGCTTGCCTTGAGTGCTTCAAGTAGTGTGTGCCCGTCTGTT
GTGTGACTCTGGTAACTAGAGATCCCTCAGACCCTTTTAGTCAGTGTGGAAAATCTCTAGCAGTGGCGCC
CGAACAGGGACTTGAAAGCGAAAGGGAAACCAGAGGAGCTCTCTCGACGCAGGACTCGGCTTGCTGAAGC
GCGCACGGCAAGAGGCGAGGGGCGGCGACTGGTGAGTACGCCAAAAATTTTGACTAGCGGAGGCTAGAAG
GAGAGAGATGGGTGCGAGAGCGTCAGTATTAAGCGGGGGAGAATTAGATCGCGATGGGAAAAAATTCGGT
TAAGGCCAGGGGGAAAGAAAAAATATAAATTAAAACATATAGTATGGGCAAGCAGGGAGCTAGAACGATT
CGCAGTTAATCCTGGCCTGTTAGAAACATCAGAAGGCTGTAGACAAATACTGGGACAGCTACAACCATCC
CTTCAGACAGGATCAGAAGAACTTAGATCATTATATAATACAGTAGCAACCCTCTATTGTGTGCATCAAA
GGATAGAGATAAAAGACACCAAGGAAGCTTTAGACAAGATAGAGGAAGAGCAAAACAAAAGTAAGACCAC
CGCACAGCAAGCGGCCGCTGATCTTCAGACCTGGAGGAGGAGATATGAGGGACAATTGGAGAAGTGAATT
ATATAAATATAAAGTAGTAAAAATTGAACCATTAGGAGTAGCACCCACCAAGGCAAAGAGAAGAGTGGTG
CAGAGAGAAAAAAGAGCAGTGGGAATAGGAGCTTTGTTCCTTGGGTTCTTGGGAGCAGCAGGAAGCACTA
TGGGCGCAGCGTCAATGACGCTGACGGTACAGGCCAGACAATTATTGTCTGGTATAGTGCAGCAGCAGAA
CAATTTGCTGAGGGCTATTGAGGCGCAACAGCATCTGTTGCAACTCACAGTCTGGGGCATCAAGCAGCTC
CAGGCAAGAATCCTGGCTGTGGAAAGATACCTAAAGGATCAACAGCTCCTGGGGATTTGGGGTTGCTCTG
GAAAACTCATTTGCACCACTGCTGTGCCTTGGAATGCTAGTTGGAGTAATAAATCTCTGGAACAGATTTG
GAATCACACGACCTGGATGGAGTGGGACAGAGAAATTAACAATTACACAAGCTTAATACACTCCTTAATT
GAAGAATCGCAAAACCAGCAAGAAAAGAATGAACAAGAATTATTGGAATTAGATAAATGGGCAAGTTTGT
GGAATTGGTTTAACATAACAAATTGGCTGTGGTATATAAAATTATTCATAATGATAGTAGGAGGCTTGGT
AGGTTTAAGAATAGTTTTTGCTGTACTTTCTATAGTGAATAGAGTTAGGCAGGGATATTCACCATTATCG
TTTCAGACCCACCTCCCAACCCCGAGGGGACCCGACAGGCCCGAAGGAATAGAAGAAGAAGGTGGAGAGA
GAGACAGAGACAGATCCATTCGATTAGTGAACGGATCTCGACGGTATCGGTTAACTTTTAAAAGAAAAGG
GGGGATTGGGGGGTACAGTGCAGGGGAAAGAATAGTAGACATAATAGCAACAGACATACAAACTAAAGAA
TTACAAAAACAAATTACAAAAATTCAAAATTTTATCGATCCTCTAGAGAGCGCACATCGCCCACAGTCCC
CGAGAAGTTGGGGGGAGGGGTCGGCAATTGAACCGGTGCCTAGAGAAGGTGGCGCGGGGTAAACTGGGAA
AGTGATGTCGTGTACTGGCTCCGCCTTTTTCCCGAGGGTGGGGGAGAACCGTATATAAGTGCAGTAGTCG
CCGTGAACGTTCTTTTTCGCAACGGGTTTGCCGCCAGAACACAGGTAAGTGCCGTGTGTGGTTCCCGCGG
GCCTGGCCTCTTTACGGGTTATGGCCCTTGCGTGCCTTGAATTACTTCCACCTGGCTGCAGTACGTGATT
CTTGATCCCGAGCTTCGGGTTGGAAGTGGGTGGGAGAGTTCGAGGCCTTGCGCTTAAGGAGCCCCTTCGC
CTCGTGCTTGAGTTGAGGCCTGGCCTGGGCGCTGGGGCCGCCGCGTGCGAATCTGGTGGCACCTTCGCGC
CTGTCTCGCTGCTTTCGATAAGTCTCTAGCCATTTAAAATTTTTGATGACCTGCTGCGACGCTTTTTTTC
TGGCAAGATAGTCTTGTAAATGCGGGCCAAGATCTGCACACTGGTATTTCGGTTTTTGGGGCCGCGGGCG
GCGACGGGGCCCGTGCGTCCCAGCGCACATGTTCGGCGAGGCGGGGCCTGCGAGCGCGGCCACCGAGAAT
CGGACGGGGGTAGTCTCAAGCTGGCCGGCCTGCTCTGGTGCCTGGCCTCGCGCCGCCGTGTATCGCCCCG
CCCTGGGCGGCAAGGCTGGCCCGGTCGGCACCAGTTGCGTGAGCGGAAAGATGGCCGCTTCCCGGCCCTG
CTGCAGGGAGCTCAAAATGGAGGACGCGGCGCTCGGGAGAGCGGGCGGGTGAGTCACCCACACAAAGGAA
AAGGGCCTTTCCGTCCTCAGCCGTCGCTTCATGTGACTCCACGGAGTACCGGGCGCCGTCCAGGCACCTC
GATTAGTTCTCGAGCTTTTGGAGTACGTCGTCTTTAGGTTGGGGGGAGGGGTTTTATGCGATGGAGTTTC
CCCACACTGAGTGGGTGGAGACTGAAGTTAGGCCAGCTTGGCACTTGATGTAATTCTCCTTGGAATTTGC
CCTTTTTGAGTTTGGATCTTGGTTCATTCTCAAGCCTCAGACAGTGGTTCAAAGTTTTTTTCTTCCATTT
CAGGTGTCGTGAGCTAGCGATTACGCCAAGCTCGAAATTAACCCTCACTAAAGGGAACAAAAGCTGGAGC
TCCACCGCGGTGGCGGCCGCTCTAGCCCGGGCGGATCCGCCACCATGCCAGAGCCAGCGAAGTCTGCTCC
CGCCCCGAAAAAGGGCTCCAAGAAGGCGGTGACTAAGGCGCAGAAGAAAGGCGGCAAGAAGCGCAAGCGC
AGCCGCAAGGAGAGCTATTCCATCTATGTGTACAAGGTTCTGAAGCAGGTCCACCCTGACACCGGCATTT
CGTCCAAGGCCATGGGCATCATGAATTCGTTTGTGAACGACATTTTCGAGCGCATCGCAGGTGAGGCTTC
CCGCCTGGCGCATTACAACAAGCGCTCGACCATCACCTCCAGGGAGATCCAGACGGCCGTGCGCCTGCTG
CTGCCTGGGGAGTTGGCCAAGCACGCCGTGTCCGAGGGTACTAAGGCCATCACCAAGTACACCAGCGCTA
AGCCTAGGATGGTGAGCAAGGGCGAGGAGGATAACATGGCCATCATCAAGGAGTTCATGCGCTTCAAGGT
GCACATGGAGGGCTCCGTGAACGGCCACGAGTTCGAGATCGAGGGCGAGGGCGAGGGCCGCCCCTACGAG
GGCACCCAGACCGCCAAGCTGAAGGTGACCAAGGGTGGCCCCCTGCCCTTCGCCTGGGACATCCTGTCCC
CTCAGTTCATGTACGGCTCCAAGGCCTACGTGAAGCACCCCGCCGACATTCCCGACTACTTGAAGCTGTC
CTTCCCCGAGGGCTTCAAGTGGGAGCGCGTGATGAACTTCGAGGACGGCGGCGTGGTGACCGTGACCCAG
GACTCCTCCCTGCAGGACGGCGAGTTCATCTACAAGGTGAAGCTGCGCGGCACCAACTTCCCCTCCGACG
GCCCCGTAATGCAGAAGAAGACCATGGGCTGGGAGGCCTCCTCCGAGCGGATGTACCCCGAGGACGGCGC
CCTGAAGGGCGAGATCAAGCAGAGGCTGAAGCTGAAGGACGGCGGCCACTACGACGCTGAGGTCAAGACC
ACCTACAAGGCCAAGAAGCCCGTGCAGCTGCCCGGCGCCTACAACGTCAACATCAAGTTGGACATCACCT
CCCACAACGAGGACTACACCATCGTGGAACAGTACGAACGCGCCGAGGGCCGCCACTCCACCGGCGGCAT
GGACGAGCTGTACAAGTCTGAGGGCAGGGGGAGCCTCCTAACTTGCGGAGACGTCGAGGAGAATCCTGGC
CCATCTAGACTGGACAAGAGCAAAGTCATAAACGGAGCTCTGGAATTACTCAATGGTGTCGGTATCGAAG
GCCTGACGACAAGGAAACTCGCTCAAAAGCTGGGAGTTGAGCAGCCTACCCTGTACTGGCACGTGAAGAA
CAAGCGGGCCCTGCTCGATGCCCTGCCAATCGAGATGCTGGACAGGCATCATACCCACTTCTGCCCCCTG
GAAGGCGAGTCATGGCAAGACTTTCTGCGGAACAACGCCAAGTCATACCGCTGTGCTCTCCTCTCACATC
GCGACGGGGCTAAAGTGCATCTCGGCACCCGCCCAACAGAGAAACAGTACGAAACCCTGGAAAATCAGCT
CGCGTTCCTGTGTCAGCAAGGCTTCTCCCTGGAGAACGCACTGTACGCTCTGTCCGCCGTGGGCCACTTT
ACACTGGGCTGCGTATTGGAGGAACAGGAGCATCAAGTAGCAAAAGAGGAAAGAGAGACACCTACCACCG
ATTCTATGCCCCCACTTCTGAGACAAGCAATTGAGCTGTTCGACCGGCAGGGAGCCGAACCTGCCTTCCT
TTTCGGCCTGGAACTAATCATATGTGGCCTGGAGAAACAGCTAAAGTGCGAAAGCGGCGGGGGTAGCGGC
AGCGGTAGCGCATGCATGGCGGCCATCCCAGCCCTGGACCCAGAGGCCGAGCCCAGCATGGACGTGATTT
TGGTGGGATCCAGTGAGCTCTCAAGCTCCGTTTCACCCGGGACAGGCAGAGATCTTATTGCATATGAAGT
CAAGGCTAACCAGCGAAATATAGAAGACATCTGCATCTGCTGCGGAAGTCTCCAGGTTCACACACAGCAC
CCTCTGTTTGAGGGAGGGATCTGCGCCCCATGTAAGGACAAGTTCCTGGATGCCCTCTTCCTGTACGACG
ATGACGGGTACCAATCCTACTGCTCCATCTGCTGCTCCGGAGAGACGCTGCTCATCTGCGGAAACCCTGA
TTGCACCCGATGCTACTGCTTCGAGTGTGTGGATAGCCTGGTCGGCCCCGGGACCTCGGGGAAGGTGCAC
GCCATGAGCAACTGGGTGTGCTACCTGTGCCTGCCGTCCTCCCGAAGCGGGCTGCTGCAGCGTCGGAGGA
AGTGGCGCAGCCAGCTCAAGGCCTTCTACGACCGAGAGTCGGAGAATCCCCTTGAGATGTTCGAAACCGT
GCCTGTGTGGAGGAGACAGCCAGTCCGGGTGCTGTCCCTTTTTGAAGACATCAAGAAAGAGCTGACGAGT
TTGGGCTTTTTGGAAAGTGGTTCTGACCCGGGACAACTGAAGCATGTGGTTGATGTCACAGACACAGTGA
GGAAGGATGTGGAGGAGTGGGGACCCTTCGATCTTGTGTACGGCGCCACACCTCCCCTGGGCCACACCTG
TGACCGTCCTCCCAGCTGGTACCTGTTCCAGTTCCACCGGCTCCTGCAGTACGCACGGCCCAAGCCAGGC
AGCCCCAGGCCCTTCTTCTGGATGTTCGTGGACAATCTGGTGCTGAACAAGGAAGACCTGGACGTCGCAT
CTCGCTTCCTGGAGATGGAGCCAGTCACCATCCCAGATGTCCACGGCGGATCCTTGCAGAATGCTGTCCG
CGTGTGGAGCAACATCCCAGCCATAAGGAGCAGGCACTGGGCTCTGGTTTCGGAAGAAGAATTGTCCCTG
CTGGCCCAGAACAAGCAGAGCTCGAAGCTCGCGGCCAAGTGGCCCACCAAGCTGGTGAAGAACTGCTTTC
TCCCCCTAAGAGAATATTTCAAGTATTTTTCAACAGAACTCACTTCCTCTTTATAAGGTACCAGGTAAGT
GTACCCAATTCGCCCTATAGTGAGTCGTATTACAATTCACTCGATCGCCCTTCCCAACAGTTGCGCAGCC
TGAATGGCGAATGGAGATCCAATTTTTAAGTGTATAATGTGTTAAACTACTGATTCTAATTGTTTGTGTA
TTTTAGATTCACAGTCCCAAGGCTCATTTCAGGCCCCTCAGTCCTCACAGTCTGTTCATGATCATAATCA
GCCATACCACATTTGTAGAGGTTTTACTTGCTTTAAAAAACCTCCCACACCTCCCCCTGAACCTGAAACA
TAAAATGAATGCAATTGTTGTTGTTAACTTGTTTATTGCAGCTTATAATGGTTACAAATAAAGCAATAGC
ATCACAAATTTCACAAATAAAGCATTTTTTTCACTGCATTCTAGTTGTGGTTTGTCCAAACTCATCAATG
TATCTTAAGGTACCTTTAAGACCAATGACTTACAAGGCAGCTGTAGATCTTAGCCACTTTTTAAAAGAAA
AGGGGGGACTGGAAGGGCTAATTCACTCCCAACGAAGACAAGATCTGCTTTTTGCTTGTACTGGGTCTCT
CTGGTTAGACCAGATCTGAGCCTGGGAGCTCTCTGGCTAACTAGGGAACCCACTGCTTAAGCCTCAATAA
AGCTTGCCTTGAGTGCTTCAAGTAGTGTGTGCCCGTCTGTTGTGTGACTCTGGTAACTAGAGATCCCTCA
GACCCTTTTAGTCAGTGTGGAAAATCTCTAGCAGTAGTAGTTCATGTCATCTTATTATTCAGTATTTATA
ACTTGCAAAGAAATGAATATCAGAGAGTGAGAGGAACTTGTTTATTGCAGCTTATAATGGTTACAAATAA
AGCAATAGCATCACAAATTTCACAAATAAAGCATTTTTTTCACTGCATTCTAGTTGTGGTTTGTCCAAAC
TCATCAATGTATCTTATCATGTCTGGCTCTAGCTATCCCGCCCCTAACTCCGCCCATCCCGCCCCTAACT
CCGCCCAGTTCCGCCCATTCTCCGCCCCATGGCTGACTAATTTTTTTTATTTATGCAGAGGCCGAGGCCG
CCTCGGCCTCTGAGCTATTCCAGAAGTAGTGAGGAGGCTTTTTTGGAGGCCTAGGGACGTACCCAATTCG
CCCTATAGTGAGTCGTATTACGCGCGCTCACTGGCCGTCGTTTTACAACGTCGTGACTGGGAAAACCCTG
GCGTTACCCAACTTAATCGCCTTGCAGCACATCCCCCTTTCGCCAGCTGGCGTAATAGCGAAGAGGCCCG
CACCGATCGCCCTTCCCAACAGTTGCGCAGCCTGAATGGCGAATGGG
[124 nt withheld, positions 7468-7591]
C
[91 nt withheld, positions 7593-7683]
A
[49 nt withheld, positions 7685-7733]
CCTTTGACGTTGGAGTCCACGTTCTTT
[37 nt withheld, positions 7761-7797]
ACCCTATCTCGGTCTATTCTTTTGATTTATAAGGGATTTTGCCGATTTCGGCCTATTGGTTAAAAAATGA
GCTGATTTAACAAAAATTTAACGCGAATTTTAACAAAATATTAACGCTTACAATTTAGGTGGCACTTTTC
GGGGAAATGTGCGCGGAACCCCTATTTGTTTATTTTTCTAAATACATTCAAATATGTATCCGCTCATGAG
ACAATAACCCTGATAAATGCTTCAATAATATTGAAAAAGGAAGAGTATGAGTATTCAACATTTCCGTGTC
GCCCTTATTCCCTTTTTTGCGGCATTTTGCCTTCCTGTTTTTGCTCACCCAGAAACGCTGGTGAAAGTAA
AAGATGCTGAAGATCAGTTGGGTGCACGAGTGGGTTACATCGAACTGGATCTCAACAGCGGTAAGATCCT
TGAGAGTTTTCGCCCCGAAGAACGTTTTCCAATGATGAGCACTTTTAAAGTTCTGCTATGTGGCGCGGTA
TTATCCCGTATTGACGCCGGGCAAGAGCAACTCGGTCGCCGCATACACTATTCTCAGAATGACTTGGTTG
AGTACTCACCAGTCACAGAAAAGCATCTTACGGATGGCATGACAGTAAGAGAATTATGCAGTGCTGCCAT
AACCATGAGTGATAACACTGCGGCCAACTTACTTCTGACAACGATCGGAGGACCGAAGGAGCTAACCGCT
TTTTTGCACAACATGGGGGATCATGTAACTCGCCTTGATCGTTGGGAACCGGAGCTGAATGAAGCCATAC
CAAACGACGAGCGTGACACCACGATGCCTGTAGCAATGGCAACAACGTTGCGCAAACTATTAACTGGCGA
ACTACTTACTCTAGCTTCCCGGCAACAATTAATAGACTGGATGGAGGCGGATAAAGTTGCAGGACCACTT
CTGCGCTCGGCCCTTCCGGCTGGCTGGTTTATTGCTGATAAATCTGGAGCCGGTGAGCGTGGGTCTCGCG
GTATCATTGCAGCACTGGGGCCAGATGGTAAGCCCTCCCGTATCGTAGTTATCTACACGACGGGGAGTCA
GGCAACTATGGATGAACGAAATAGACAGATCGCTGAGATAGGTGCCTCACTGATTAAGCATTGGTAACTG
TCAGACCAAGTTTACTCATATATACTTTAGATTGATTTAAAACTTCATTTTTAATTTAAAAGGATCTAGG
TGAAGATCCTTTTTGATAATCTCATGACCAAAATCCCTTAACGTGAGTTTTCGTTCCACTGAGCGTCAGA
CCCCGTAGAAAAGATCAAAGGATCTTCTTGAGATCCTTTTTTTCTGCGCGTAATCTGCTGCTTGCAAACA
AAAAAACCACCGCTACCAGCGGTGGTTTGTTTGCCGGATCAAGAGCTACCAACTCTTTTTCCGAAGGTAA
CTGGCTTCAGCAGAGCGCAGATACCAAATACTGTTCTTCTAGTGTAGCCGTAGTTAGGCCACCACTTCAA
GAACTCTGTAGCACCGCCTACATACCTCGCTCTGCTAATCCTGTTACCAGTGGCTGCTGCCAGTGGCGAT
AAGTCGTGTCTTACCGGGTTGGACTCAAGACGATAGTTACCGGATAAGGCGCAGCGGTCGGGCTGAACGG
GGGGTTCGTGCACACAGCCCAGCTTGGAGCGAACGACCTACACCGAACTGAGATACCTACAGCGTGAGCT
ATGAGAAAGCGCCACGCTTCCCGAAGGGAGAAAGGCGGACAGGTATCCGGTAAGCGGCAGGGTCGGAACA
GGAGAGCGCACGAGGGAGCTTCCAGGGGGAAACGCCTGGTATCTTTATAGTCCTGTCGGGTTTCGCCACC
TCTGACTTGAGCGTCGATTTTTGTGATGCTCGTCAGGGGGGCGGAGCCTATGGAAAAACGCCAGCAACGC
GGCCTTTTTACGGTTCCTGGCCTTTTGCTGGCCTTTTGCTCACATGTTCTTTCCTGCGTTATCCCCTGAT
TCTGTGGATAACCGTATTACCGCCTTTGAGTGAGCTGATACCGCTCGCCGCAGCCGAACGACCGAGCGCA
GCGAGTCAGTGAGCGAGGAAGCGGAAGAGCGCCCAATACGCAAACCGCCTCTCCCCGCGCGTTGGCCGAT
TCATTAATGCAGCTGGCACGACAGGTTTCCCGACTGGAAAGCGGGCAGTGAGCGCAACGCAATTAATGTG
AGTTAGCTCACTCATTAGGCACCCCAGGCTTTACACTTTATGCTTCCGGCTCGTATGTTGTGTGGAATTG
TGAGCGGATAACAATTTCACACAGGAAACAGCTATGACCATGATTACGCCAAGCGCGCAATTAACCCTCA
CTAAAGGGAACAAAAGCTGGAGCTGCAAGC
Features (pLannotate 1.2.2; 35 found; start..end, strand, type, name):
      5..231     +  promoter       RSV promoter: Rous sarcoma virus enhancer/promoter
    232..412     +  LTR            5' LTR (truncated): truncated 5' long terminal repeat (LTR) from HIV-1
    459..584     +  misc_feature   HIV-1 Ψ: packaging signal of human immunodeficiency virus type 1
    568..931     +  CDS            HIV-1 gag (fragment): gag protein from human immunodeficiency virus 1; gag
   1077..1310    +  misc_feature   RRE: The Rev response element (RRE) of HIV-1 allows for Rev-dependent mRNA export from the nucleus to the cytoplasm.
   1687..1787    +  CDS            Rev (fragment): human immunodeficiency virus 1 (HIV-1) Rev protein; rev; enhances nuclear export of unspliced and incompletely spliced viral mRNAs
   1806..1923    +  misc_feature   cPPT/CTS: central polypurine tract and central termination sequence of HIV-1
   1937..2144    +  promoter       EF-1α core promoter: core promoter for human elongation factor EF-1α
   2145..3083    +  intron         EF-1α intron A: intron upstream of the start codon of human EF-1α
   3116..3134    +  promoter       T3 promoter: promoter for bacteriophage T3 RNA polymerase
   3147..3175    +  misc_feature   MCS (fragment): pBluescript multiple cloning site
   3195..3572    +  CDS            H2B: human histone H2B; HIST1H2BJ
   3579..4286    +  CDS            mCherry: mCherry is a basic (constitutively fluorescent) red fluorescent protein published in 2004, derived from Discosoma sp.. It is reported to be a very rapidly-maturing monomer with low acid sensitivity.
   4344..4961    +  CDS            rtTA3 (fragment): reverse tetracycline transactivator 3 activates expression from Tet-responsive promoters in the presence of doxycycline
   4986..6143    +  CDS            DNMT3L: DNM3L_HUMAN - Experimental evidence at protein level: Swiss-Prot protein existence level 1. Catalytically inactive regulatory factor of DNA methyltransferases that can either promote or inhibit DNA methylation depending on the context (By similarity). Essential for the function of DNMT3A and DNMT3B: activates DNMT3A and DNMT3B by binding to their catalytic domain (PubMed:17687327). Acts by accelerating the binding of DNA and S-adenosyl-L-methionine (AdoMet) to the methyltransferases and dissociates from the complex after DNA binding to the methyltransferases (PubMed:17687327). Recognizes unmet
   6174..6192    -  promoter       T7 promoter: promoter for bacteriophage T7 RNA polymerase
   6202..6241    +  CDS            lacZα (fragment): LacZα fragment of β-galactosidase; lacZ fragment
   6251..6306    +  intron         small t intron (fragment): SV40 (simian virus 40) small t antigen intron
   6306..6443    +  CDS            large T antigen (fragment): large T antigen from SV40 (simian virus 40)
   6466..6587    +  polyA_signal   SV40 poly(A) signal: SV40 polyadenylation signal
   6587..6658    +  CDS            nef (fragment): NEF_HV1Z2 - Experimental evidence at protein level: Swiss-Prot protein existence level 1. Extracellular Nef protein targets CD4(+) T-lymphocytes for apoptosis by interacting with CXCR4 surface receptors. From Human immunodeficiency virus type 1 group M subtype D (isolate Z2/CDC-Z34) (HIV-1).
   6660..6893    +  LTR            3' LTR (ΔU3): self-inactivating 3' long terminal repeat (LTR) from HIV-1
   6965..7086    +  polyA_signal   SV40 poly(A) signal: SV40 polyadenylation signal
   7126..7261    +  rep_origin     SV40 ori: SV40 origin of replication
   7282..7300    -  promoter       T7 promoter: promoter for bacteriophage T7 RNA polymerase
   7308..7463    +  CDS            lacZα (fragment): LacZα fragment of β-galactosidase; lacZ fragment
   7468..7896    +  rep_origin     f1 ori (sequence partly withheld): f1 bacteriophage origin of replication; arrow indicates direction of (+) strand synthesis
   7949..8053    +  promoter       AmpR promoter: bla
   8054..8914    +  CDS            AmpR: β-lactamase; bla; confers resistance to ampicillin, carbenicillin, and related antibiotics
   9085..9673    +  rep_origin     ori: high-copy-number ColE1/pMB1/pBR322/pUC origin of replication
   9856..9948    +  CDS            lacI (fragment): lac repressor; lacI; The lac repressor binds to the lac operator to inhibit transcription in E. coli. This inhibition can be relieved by adding lactose or isopropyl-β-D-thiogalactopyranoside (IPTG).
   9961..9982    +  protein_bind   CAP binding site: CAP binding activates transcription in the presence of cAMP. E. coli catabolite activator protein
   9997..10027   +  promoter       lac promoter: promoter for the E. coli lac operon
  10035..10051   +  protein_bind   lac operator: The lac repressor binds to the lac operator to inhibit transcription in E. coli. This inhibition can be relieved by adding lactose or isopropyl-β-D-thiogalactopyranoside (IPTG). lac repressor encoded by lacI
  10096..10114   +  promoter       T3 promoter: promoter for bacteriophage T3 RNA polymerase
