[The description below was written by a language model from this plasmid's Addgene catalogue record and pLannotate feature annotations shown in this document.]
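Description:
pRRL-pEF-H2B-mCherry-T2A-rTetR-DNMT3L-SV40 is a roughly 10.1 kb third-generation-style, self-inactivating HIV-1 lentiviral transfer vector built on the pRRL backbone for stable expression in mammalian cells. An RSV promoter fused to a truncated 5' LTR drives genomic RNA production in packaging cells. The Ψ packaging signal (with a gag fragment), the RRE and the cPPT/CTS support encapsidation, Rev-dependent nuclear export and efficient transduction. The ΔU3 3' LTR inactivates LTR promoter activity after integration. In bacteria the plasmid replicates from a high-copy ColE1/pUC origin and is selected through AmpR. An f1 ori, an SV40 ori and assorted lac, T3 and T7 remnants are carried over from parental cloning vectors.

The payload is a single EF-1α promoter-driven transcription unit, including EF-1α intron A. It encodes histone H2B fused to mCherry, followed by a T2A self-cleaving peptide (named in the construct but not annotated in the feature table) and then rTetR fused at its C-terminus to human DNMT3L. The feature table labels the rTetR portion as an rtTA3 fragment, consistent with a reverse Tet repressor DNA-binding domain lacking the activation domain. An SV40 intron/polyadenylation segment follows the coding region, upstream of the 3' LTR. The nuclear H2B-mCherry signal serves as the only mammalian selectable marker, allowing transduced cells to be identified or sorted by fluorescence. In the presence of doxycycline, rTetR-DNMT3L should bind Tet operator sites. DNMT3L is a catalytically inactive cofactor that binds and stimulates DNMT3A, so the fusion acts as a DNMT3A recruiter at a methylation reporter locus, the use stated in the record and associated with base editor scanning of DNMT3A activity.
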