Addgene plasmid #186967: pRRL-pEF-H2B-mCherry-T2A-rTetR-DNMT3L-SV40
Purpose: Lentiviral vector encoding DNMT3A recruiter for methylation reporter (pEF-H2B-mCherry-T2A-rTetR-DNMT3L-SV40) for expression in mammalian cells.
Depositing lab: Brian Liau. Depositing organization: Harvard University. Publication: Base editor scanning charts the DNMT3A activity landscape. Lue NZ, Garcia EM, Ngan KC, Lee C, Doench JG, Liau BB. Nat Chem Biol. 2023 Feb;19(2):176-186. doi: 10.1038/s41589-022-01167-4. Epub 2022 Oct 20. PubMed 36266353.
Backbone
  Vector backbone: pRRL
  Backbone size w/o insert (bp): 5474
  Total vector size (bp): 10135
  Vector type: Mammalian Expression, Lentiviral
  Selectable markers: mCherry (fluorescence)
Growth in bacteria
  Bacterial resistance: Ampicillin, 100 μg/mL
  Growth temperature: 37°C
  Growth strain: NEB Stable
  Copy number: High Copy
Gene/Insert
  Gene/Insert name: DNMT3L
  Species: H. sapiens (human), Synthetic
  Insert size (bp): 4713
  GenBank ID: NM_175867.2
  Entrez Gene: DNMT3L
  Promoter: EF-1alpha promoter
  Tag / fusion protein: rTetR fusion (N terminal on insert)
  Cloning method: Restriction Enzyme; 5′ cloning site XbaI (not destroyed); 3′ cloning site KpnI (not destroyed)
  Sequencing primers: 5′ cPPT-SF ATAGTAGACATAATAGCAACAGACATAC; 3′ SV40-SF GGTACCAGGTAAGTGTACCCAA
Resource information
  A portion of this plasmid was derived from a plasmid made by: pEF-H2B-mCherry-T2A-rTetR and SV40 were amplified from pEX1-pEF-H2B-mCherry-T2A-rTetR-KRAB, a gift from M. Elowitz (Addgene #78348). DNMT3L was amplified from pcDNA3/Myc-DNMT3L, a gift from A. Riggs (Addgene #35523). The pRRL vector backbone was prepared by restriction digest of LT3REVIR, a gift from J. Zuber (Addgene #111176).
Terms and licenses: Academic/Nonprofit Terms; Industry Terms: Not Available to Industry
How to cite: pRRL-pEF-H2B-mCherry-T2A-rTetR-DNMT3L-SV40 was a gift from Brian Liau (Addgene plasmid # 186967 ; http://n2t.net/addgene:186967 ; RRID:Addgene_186967)
